>Addgene plasmid #76870 | TPR gRNA (BRDN0001144880) | addgene full sequence | sequence record 186668 | Addgene Assembled Sequence
CCCGGGTGCAAAGATGGATAAAGTTTTAAACAGAGAGGAATCTTTGCAGCTAATGGACCTTCTAGGTCTT
GAAAGGAGTGGGAATTGGCTCCGGTGCCCGTCAGTGGGCAGAGCGCACATCGCCCACAGTCCCCGAGAAG
TTGGGGGGAGGGGTCGGCAATTGATCCGGTGCCTAGAGAAGGTGGCGCGGGGTAAACTGGGAAAGTGATG
TCGTGTACTGGCTCCGCCTTTTTCCCGAGGGTGGGGGAGAACCGTATATAAGTGCAGTAGTCGCCGTGAA
CGTTCTTTTTCGCAACGGGTTTGCCGCCAGAACACAGGTAAGTGCCGTGTGTGGTTCCCGCGGGCCTGGC
CTCTTTACGGGTTATGGCCCTTGCGTGCCTTGAATTACTTCCACCTGGCTGCAGTACGTGATTCTTGATC
CCGAGCTTCGGGTTGGAAGTGGGTGGGAGAGTTCGAGGCCTTGCGCTTAAGGAGCCCCTTCGCCTCGTGC
TTGAGTTGAGGCCTGGCCTGGGCGCTGGGGCCGCCGCGTGCGAATCTGGTGGCACCTTCGCGCCTGTCTC
GCTGCTTTCGATAAGTCTCTAGCCATTTAAAATTTTTGATGACCTGCTGCGACGCTTTTTTTCTGGCAAG
ATAGTCTTGTAAATGCGGGCCAAGATCTGCACACTGGTATTTCGGTTTTTGGGGCCGCGGGCGGCGACGG
GGCCCGTGCGTCCCAGCGCACATGTTCGGCGAGGCGGGGCCTGCGAGCGCGGCCACCGAGAATCGGACGG
GGGTAGTCTCAAGCTGGCCGGCCTGCTCTGGTGCCTGGCCTCGCGCCGCCGTGTATCGCCCCGCCCTGGG
CGGCAAGGCTGGCCCGGTCGGCACCAGTTGCGTGAGCGGAAAGATGGCCGCTTCCCGGCCCTGCTGCAGG
GAGCTCAAAATGGAGGACGCGGCGCTCGGGAGAGCGGGCGGGTGAGTCACCCACACAAAGGAAAAGGGCC
TTTCCGTCCTCAGCCGTCGCTTCATGTGACTCCACGGAGTACCGGGCGCCGTCCAGGCACCTCGATTAGT
TCTCGAGCTTTTGGAGTACGTCGTCTTTAGGTTGGGGGGAGGGGTTTTATGCGATGGAGTTTCCCCACAC
TGAGTGGGTGGAGACTGAAGTTAGGCCAGCTTGGCACTTGATGTAATTCTCCTTGGAATTTGCCCTTTTT
GAGTTTGGATCTTGGTTCATTCTCAAGCCTCAGACAGTGGTTCAAAGTTTTTTTCTTCCATTTCAGGTGT
CGTGACGTACGGCCACCATGACCGAGTACAAGCCCACGGTGCGCCTCGCCACCCGCGACGACGTCCCCAG
GGCCGTACGCACCCTCGCCGCCGCGTTCGCCGACTACCCCGCCACGCGCCACACCGTCGATCCGGACCGC
CACATCGAGCGGGTCACCGAGCTGCAAGAACTCTTCCTCACGCGCGTCGGGCTCGACATCGGCAAGGTGT
GGGTCGCGGACGACGGCGCCGCCGTGGCGGTCTGGACCACGCCGGAGAGCGTCGAAGCGGGGGCGGTGTT
CGCCGAGATCGGCCCGCGCATGGCCGAGTTGAGCGGTTCCCGGCTGGCCGCGCAGCAACAGATGGAAGGC
CTCCTGGCGCCGCACCGGCCCAAGGAGCCCGCGTGGTTCCTGGCCACCGTCGGAGTCTCGCCCGACCACC
AGGGCAAGGGTCTGGGCAGCGCCGTCGTGCTCCCCGGAGTGGAGGCGGCCGAGCGCGCCGGGGTGCCCGC
CTTCCTGGAGACCTCCGCGCCCCGCAACCTCCCCTTCTACGAGCGGCTCGGCTTCACCGTCACCGCCGAC
GTCGAGGTGCCCGAAGGACCGCGCACCTGGTGCATGACCCGCAAGCCCGGTGCCTGAACGCGTTAAGTCG
ACAATCAACCTCTGGATTACAAAATTTGTGAAAGATTGACTGGTATTCTTAACTATGTTGCTCCTTTTAC
GCTATGTGGATACGCTGCTTTAATGCCTTTGTATCATGCTATTGCTTCCCGTATGGCTTTCATTTTCTCC
TCCTTGTATAAATCCTGGTTGCTGTCTCTTTATGAGGAGTTGTGGCCCGTTGTCAGGCAACGTGGCGTGG
TGTGCACTGTGTTTGCTGACGCAACCCCCACTGGTTGGGGCATTGCCACCACCTGTCAGCTCCTTTCCGG
GACTTTCGCTTTCCCCCTCCCTATTGCCACGGCGGAACTCATCGCCGCCTGCCTTGCCCGCTGCTGGACA
GGGGCTCGGCTGTTGGGCACTGACAATTCCGTGGTGTTGTCGGGGAAATCATCGTCCTTTCCTTGGCTGC
TCGCCTGTGTTGCCACCTGGATTCTGCGCGGGACGTCCTTCTGCTACGTCCCTTCGGCCCTCAATCCAGC
GGACCTTCCTTCCCGCGGCCTGCTGCCGGCTCTGCGGCCTCTTCCGCGTCTTCGCCTTCGCCCTCAGACG
AGTCGGATCTCCCTTTGGGCCGCCTCCCCGCGTCGACTTTAAGACCAATGACTTACAAGGCAGCTGTAGA
TCTTAGCCACTTTTTAAAAGAAAAGGGGGGACTGGAAGGGCTAATTCACTCCCAACGAAGACAAGATCTG
CTTTTTGCTTGTACTGGGTCTCTCTGGTTAGACCAGATCTGAGCCTGGGAGCTCTCTGGCTAACTAGGGA
ACCCACTGCTTAAGCCTCAATAAAGCTTGCCTTGAGTGCTTCAAGTAGTGTGTGCCCGTCTGTTGTGTGA
CTCTGGTAACTAGAGATCCCTCAGACCCTTTTAGTCAGTGTGGAAAATCTCTAGCAGTACGTATAGTAGT
TCATGTCATCTTATTATTCAGTATTTATAACTTGCAAAGAAATGAATATCAGAGAGTGAGAGGAACTTGT
TTATTGCAGCTTATAATGGTTACAAATAAAGCAATAGCATCACAAATTTCACAAATAAAGCATTTTTTTC
ACTGCATTCTAGTTGTGGTTTGTCCAAACTCATCAATGTATCTTATCATGTCTGGCTCTAGCTATCCCGC
CCCTAACTCCGCCCATCCCGCCCCTAACTCCGCCCAGTTCCGCCCATTCTCCGCCCCATGGCTGACTAAT
TTTTTTTATTTATGCAGAGGCCGAGGCCGCCTCGGCCTCTGAGCTATTCCAGAAGTAGTGAGGAGGCTTT
TTTGGAGGCCTAGGGACGTACCCAATTCGCCCTATAGTGAGTCGTATTACGCGCGCTCACTGGCCGTCGT
TTTACAACGTCGTGACTGGGAAAACCCTGGCGTTACCCAACTTAATCGCCTTGCAGCACATCCCCCTTTC
GCCAGCTGGCGTAATAGCGAAGAGGCCCGCACCGATCGCCCTTCCCAACAGTTGCGCAGCCTGAATGGCG
AATGGG
[124 nt withheld, positions 3367-3490]
C
[91 nt withheld, positions 3492-3582]
A
[49 nt withheld, positions 3584-3632]
CCTTTGACGTTGGAGTCCACGTTCTTT
[37 nt withheld, positions 3660-3696]
ACCCTATCTCGGTCTATTCTTTTGATTTATAAGGGATTTTGCCGATTTCGGCCTATTGGTTAAAAAATGA
GCTGATTTAACAAAAATTTAACGCGAATTTTAACAAAATATTAACGCTTACAATTTAGGTGGCACTTTTC
GGGGAAATGTGCGCGGAACCCCTATTTGTTTATTTTTCTAAATACATTCAAATATGTATCCGCTCATGAG
ACAATAACCCTGATAAATGCTTCAATAATATTGAAAAAGGAAGAGTATGAGTATTCAACATTTCCGTGTC
GCCCTTATTCCCTTTTTTGCGGCATTTTGCCTTCCTGTTTTTGCTCACCCAGAAACGCTGGTGAAAGTAA
AAGATGCTGAAGATCAGTTGGGTGCACGAGTGGGTTACATCGAACTGGATCTCAACAGCGGTAAGATCCT
TGAGAGTTTTCGCCCCGAAGAACGTTTTCCAATGATGAGCACTTTTAAAGTTCTGCTATGTGGCGCGGTA
TTATCCCGTATTGACGCCGGGCAAGAGCAACTCGGTCGCCGCATACACTATTCTCAGAATGACTTGGTTG
AGTACTCACCAGTCACAGAAAAGCATCTTACGGATGGCATGACAGTAAGAGAATTATGCAGTGCTGCCAT
AACCATGAGTGATAACACTGCGGCCAACTTACTTCTGACAACGATCGGAGGACCGAAGGAGCTAACCGCT
TTTTTGCACAACATGGGGGATCATGTAACTCGCCTTGATCGTTGGGAACCGGAGCTGAATGAAGCCATAC
CAAACGACGAGCGTGACACCACGATGCCTGTAGCAATGGCAACAACGTTGCGCAAACTATTAACTGGCGA
ACTACTTACTCTAGCTTCCCGGCAACAATTAATAGACTGGATGGAGGCGGATAAAGTTGCAGGACCACTT
CTGCGCTCGGCCCTTCCGGCTGGCTGGTTTATTGCTGATAAATCTGGAGCCGGTGAGCGTGGGTCTCGCG
GTATCATTGCAGCACTGGGGCCAGATGGTAAGCCCTCCCGTATCGTAGTTATCTACACGACGGGGAGTCA
GGCAACTATGGATGAACGAAATAGACAGATCGCTGAGATAGGTGCCTCACTGATTAAGCATTGGTAACTG
TCAGACCAAGTTTACTCATATATACTTTAGATTGATTTAAAACTTCATTTTTAATTTAAAAGGATCTAGG
TGAAGATCCTTTTTGATAATCTCATGACCAAAATCCCTTAACGTGAGTTTTCGTTCCACTGAGCGTCAGA
CCCCGTAGAAAAGATCAAAGGATCTTCTTGAGATCCTTTTTTTCTGCGCGTAATCTGCTGCTTGCAAACA
AAAAAACCACCGCTACCAGCGGTGGTTTGTTTGCCGGATCAAGAGCTACCAACTCTTTTTCCGAAGGTAA
CTGGCTTCAGCAGAGCGCAGATACCAAATACTGTTCTTCTAGTGTAGCCGTAGTTAGGCCACCACTTCAA
GAACTCTGTAGCACCGCCTACATACCTCGCTCTGCTAATCCTGTTACCAGTGGCTGCTGCCAGTGGCGAT
AAGTCGTGTCTTACCGGGTTGGACTCAAGACGATAGTTACCGGATAAGGCGCAGCGGTCGGGCTGAACGG
GGGGTTCGTGCACACAGCCCAGCTTGGAGCGAACGACCTACACCGAACTGAGATACCTACAGCGTGAGCT
ATGAGAAAGCGCCACGCTTCCCGAAGGGAGAAAGGCGGACAGGTATCCGGTAAGCGGCAGGGTCGGAACA
GGAGAGCGCACGAGGGAGCTTCCAGGGGGAAACGCCTGGTATCTTTATAGTCCTGTCGGGTTTCGCCACC
TCTGACTTGAGCGTCGATTTTTGTGATGCTCGTCAGGGGGGCGGAGCCTATGGAAAAACGCCAGCAACGC
GGCCTTTTTACGGTTCCTGGCCTTTTGCTGGCCTTTTGCTCACATGTTCTTTCCTGCGTTATCCCCTGAT
TCTGTGGATAACCGTATTACCGCCTTTGAGTGAGCTGATACCGCTCGCCGCAGCCGAACGACCGAGCGCA
GCGAGTCAGTGAGCGAGGAAGCGGAAGAGCGCCCAATACGCAAACCGCCTCTCCCCGCGCGTTGGCCGAT
TCATTAATGCAGCTGGCACGACAGGTTTCCCGACTGGAAAGCGGGCAGTGAGCGCAACGCAATTAATGTG
AGTTAGCTCACTCATTAGGCACCCCAGGCTTTACACTTTATGCTTCCGGCTCGTATGTTGTGTGGAATTG
TGAGCGGATAACAATTTCACACAGGAAACAGCTATGACCATGATTACGCCAAGCGCGCAATTAACCCTCA
CTAAAGGGAACAAAAGCTGGAGCTGCAAGCTTAATGTAGTCTTATGCAATACTCTTGTAGTCTTGCAACA
TGGTAACGATGAGTTAGCAACATGCCTTACAAGGAGAGAAAAAGCACCGTGCATGCCGATTGGTGGAAGT
AAGGTGGTACGATCGTGCCTTATTAGGAAGGCAACAGACGGGTCTGACATGGATTGGACGAACCACTGAA
TTGCCGCATTGCAGAGATATTGTATTTAAGTGCCTAGCTCGATACATAAACGGGTCTCTCTGGTTAGACC
AGATCTGAGCCTGGGAGCTCTCTGGCTAACTAGGGAACCCACTGCTTAAGCCTCAATAAAGCTTGCCTTG
AGTGCTTCAAGTAGTGTGTGCCCGTCTGTTGTGTGACTCTGGTAACTAGAGATCCCTCAGACCCTTTTAG
TCAGTGTGGAAAATCTCTAGCAGTGGCGCCCGAACAGGGACTTGAAAGCGAAAGGGAAACCAGAGGAGCT
CTCTCGACGCAGGACTCGGCTTGCTGAAGCGCGCACGGCAAGAGGCGAGGGGCGGCGACTGGTGAGTACG
CCAAAAATTTTGACTAGCGGAGGCTAGAAGGAGAGAGATGGGTGCGAGAGCGTCAGTATTAAGCGGGGGA
GAATTAGATCGCGATGGGAAAAAATTCGGTTAAGGCCAGGGGGAAAGAAAAAATATAAATTAAAACATAT
AGTATGGGCAAGCAGGGAGCTAGAACGATTCGCAGTTAATCCTGGCCTGTTAGAAACATCAGAAGGCTGT
AGACAAATACTGGGACAGCTACAACCATCCCTTCAGACAGGATCAGAAGAACTTAGATCATTATATAATA
CAGTAGCAACCCTCTATTGTGTGCATCAAAGGATAGAGATAAAAGACACCAAGGAAGCTTTAGACAAGAT
AGAGGAAGAGCAAAACAAAAGTAAGACCACCGCACAGCAAGCGGCCGCTGATCTTCAGACCTGGAGGAGG
AGATATGAGGGACAATTGGAGAAGTGAATTATATAAATATAAAGTAGTAAAAATTGAACCATTAGGAGTA
GCACCCACCAAGGCAAAGAGAAGAGTGGTGCAGAGAGAAAAAAGAGCAGTGGGAATAGGAGCTTTGTTCC
TTGGGTTCTTGGGAGCAGCAGGAAGCACTATGGGCGCAGCGTCAATGACGCTGACGGTACAGGCCAGACA
ATTATTGTCTGGTATAGTGCAGCAGCAGAACAATTTGCTGAGGGCTATTGAGGCGCAACAGCATCTGTTG
CAACTCACAGTCTGGGGCATCAAGCAGCTCCAGGCAAGAATCCTGGCTGTGGAAAGATACCTAAAGGATC
AACAGCTCCTGGGGATTTGGGGTTGCTCTGGAAAACTCATTTGCACCACTGCTGTGCCTTGGAATGCTAG
TTGGAGTAATAAATCTCTGGAACAGATTTGGAATCACACGACCTGGATGGAGTGGGACAGAGAAATTAAC
AATTACACAAGCTTAATACACTCCTTAATTGAAGAATCGCAAAACCAGCAAGAAAAGAATGAACAAGAAT
TATTGGAATTAGATAAATGGGCAAGTTTGTGGAATTGGTTTAACATAACAAATTGGCTGTGGTATATAAA
ATTATTCATAATGATAGTAGGAGGCTTGGTAGGTTTAAGAATAGTTTTTGCTGTACTTTCTATAGTGAAT
AGAGTTAGGCAGGGATATTCACCATTATCGTTTCAGACCCACCTCCCAACCCCGAGGGGACCCAGAGAGG
GCCTATTTCCCATGATTCCTTCATATTTGCATATACGATACAAGGCTGTTAGAGAGATAATTAGAATTAA
TTTGACTGTAAACACAAAGATATTAGTACAAAATACGTGACGTAGAAAGTAATAATTTCTTGGGTAGTTT
GCAGTTTTAAAATTATGTTTTAAAATGGACTATCATATGCTTACCGTAACTTGAAAGTATTTCGATTTCT
TGGCTTTATATATCTTGTGGAAAGGACGAAACACCGCTTGGACTTCCATATTACTGGTTTTAGAGCTAGA
AATAGCAAGTTAAAATAAGGCTAGTCCGTTATCAACTTGAAAAAGTGGCACCGAGTCGGTGCTTTTTTAA
GCTTGGCGTAACTAGATCTTGAGACAAATGGCAGTATTCATCCACAATTTTAAAAGAAAAGGGGGGATTG
GGGGGTACAGTGCAGGGGAAAGAATAGTAGACATAATAGCAACAGACATACAAACTAAAGAATTACAAAA
ACAAATTACAAAAATTCAAAATTTTCGGGTTTATTACAGGGACAGCAGAGATCCACTTTGGCGCCGGCTC
GAGGGGG
Features (pLannotate 1.2.2; 29 found; start..end, strand, type, name):
     14..80      +  CDS            small t antigen (fragment): SV40 (simian virus 40) small t antigen
    106..317     +  promoter       EF-1α core promoter: core promoter for human elongation factor EF-1α
    318..1256    +  intron         EF-1α intron A: intron upstream of the start codon of human EF-1α
   1278..1877    +  CDS            PuroR (fragment): puromycin N-acetyltransferase; pac from Streptomyces; confers resistance to puromycin
   1893..2481    +  misc_feature   WPRE: woodchuck hepatitis virus posttranscriptional regulatory element
   2532..2551    +  misc_feature   cPPT/CTS (fragment): central polypurine tract and central termination sequence of HIV-1
   2553..2786    +  LTR            3' LTR (ΔU3): self-inactivating 3' long terminal repeat (LTR) from HIV-1
   2864..2985    +  polyA_signal   SV40 poly(A) signal: SV40 polyadenylation signal
   3025..3160    +  rep_origin     SV40 ori: SV40 origin of replication
   3181..3199    -  promoter       T7 promoter: promoter for bacteriophage T7 RNA polymerase
   3207..3362    +  CDS            lacZα (fragment): LacZα fragment of β-galactosidase; lacZ fragment
   3367..3795    +  rep_origin     f1 ori (sequence partly withheld): f1 bacteriophage origin of replication; arrow indicates direction of (+) strand synthesis
   3848..3952    +  promoter       AmpR promoter: bla
   3953..4813    +  CDS            AmpR: β-lactamase; bla; confers resistance to ampicillin, carbenicillin, and related antibiotics
   4984..5572    +  rep_origin     ori: high-copy-number ColE1/pMB1/pBR322/pUC origin of replication
   5755..5847    +  CDS            lacI (fragment): lac repressor; lacI; The lac repressor binds to the lac operator to inhibit transcription in E. coli. This inhibition can be relieved by adding lactose or isopropyl-β-D-thiogalactopyranoside (IPTG).
   5860..5881    +  protein_bind   CAP binding site: CAP binding activates transcription in the presence of cAMP. E. coli catabolite activator protein
   5896..5926    +  promoter       lac promoter: promoter for the E. coli lac operon
   5934..5950    +  protein_bind   lac operator: The lac repressor binds to the lac operator to inhibit transcription in E. coli. This inhibition can be relieved by adding lactose or isopropyl-β-D-thiogalactopyranoside (IPTG). lac repressor encoded by lacI
   5995..6013    +  promoter       T3 promoter: promoter for bacteriophage T3 RNA polymerase
   6041..6267    +  promoter       RSV promoter: Rous sarcoma virus enhancer/promoter
   6268..6448    +  LTR            5' LTR (truncated): truncated 5' long terminal repeat (LTR) from HIV-1
   6495..6620    +  misc_feature   HIV-1 Ψ: packaging signal of human immunodeficiency virus type 1
   6604..6967    +  CDS            HIV-1 gag (fragment): gag protein from human immunodeficiency virus 1; gag
   7113..7346    +  misc_feature   RRE: The Rev response element (RRE) of HIV-1 allows for Rev-dependent mRNA export from the nucleus to the cytoplasm.
   7723..7749    +  CDS            Rev (fragment): human immunodeficiency virus 1 (HIV-1) Rev protein; rev; enhances nuclear export of unspliced and incompletely spliced viral mRNAs
   7753..7993    +  promoter       U6 promoter: RNA polymerase III promoter for human U6 snRNA
   8023..8098    +  misc_RNA       gRNA scaffold: guide RNA scaffold for the Streptococcus pyogenes CRISPR/Cas9 system
   8154..8271    +  misc_feature   cPPT/CTS: central polypurine tract and central termination sequence of HIV-1
