[The description below was written by a language model from this plasmid's Addgene catalogue record and pLannotate feature annotations shown in this document.]
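Description:
TPR gRNA (BRDN0001144880) is a third-generation lentiviral single-guide RNA plasmid built on the lentiGuide-Puro backbone and designed to target the human TPR gene (reference transcript NM_003292.2). It is propagated in E. coli as a high-copy plasmid through a ColE1/pUC-type origin and selected with ampicillin via the β-lactamase gene. An f1 origin, an SV40 origin and poly(A) signal, and residual lac, T7 and T3 elements from the cloning backbone are also annotated in the 8.3 kb assembled sequence.

The lentiviral transfer cassette begins with an RSV promoter fused to a truncated HIV-1 5' LTR, which drives Tat-independent production of the genomic RNA in packaging cells. This is followed by the Ψ packaging signal with a partial gag sequence and the Rev response element for nuclear export. Within the provirus, a human U6 RNA polymerase III promoter transcribes the TPR-specific 20-nt spacer joined to the Streptococcus pyogenes Cas9 guide scaffold. A cPPT/CTS element, which aids nuclear import of the viral genome, sits between this unit and a second cassette. In that cassette, the EF-1α core promoter with its intron A expresses puromycin N-acetyltransferase for selection of transduced mammalian cells. A WPRE enhances transcript expression, and the self-inactivating ΔU3 3' LTR disables LTR promoter activity after integration.

The plasmid does not encode Cas9, so it must be paired with a separate Cas9 vector such as lentiCas9-Blast or used in cells that already express Cas9. It belongs to a human kinome guide collection associated with work on optimized sgRNA design, and it is used for CRISPR knockout of TPR in human cells.
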