Addgene plasmid #76870: TPR gRNA (BRDN0001144880)
Purpose: 3rd generation lentiviral gRNA plasmid targeting human TPR
Depositing lab: John Doench & David Root. Depositing organization: Broad Institute. Publication: Optimized sgRNA design to maximize activity and minimize off-target effects of CRISPR-Cas9. Doench JG, Fusi N, Sullender M, Hegde M, Vaimberg EW, Donovan KF, Smith I, Tothova Z, Wilen C, Orchard R, Virgin HW, Listgarten J, Root DE. Nat Biotechnol. 2016 Jan 18. doi: 10.1038/nbt.3437. PubMed 26780180.
Backbone
  Vector backbone: lentiGuide-Puro
  Backbone manufacturer: Zhang Lab (Addgene plasmid # 52963)
  Vector type: Mammalian Expression, Lentiviral, CRISPR
  Selectable markers: Puromycin
Growth in bacteria
  Bacterial resistance: Ampicillin, 100 μg/mL
  Growth temperature: 37°C
  Growth strain: DH5alpha
  Copy number: High Copy
Gene/Insert
  Gene/Insert name: TPR (alt names: TPR; NM_003292.2)
  gRNA/shRNA sequence: CTTGGACTTCCATATTACTG
  Species: H. sapiens (human)
  Entrez Gene: TPR (a.k.a. MRT79)
  Promoter: hU6
  Cloning method: Unknown
  Sequencing primers: 5′ U6-F; 3′ pS2-R
Terms and licenses: Academic/Nonprofit Terms; Industry Terms: Not Available to Industry
Depositor comments: The gRNA was designed to target the following Genbank reference sequence(s): NM_003292.2. Note that this plasmid does NOT contain Cas9. It should be used in conjunction with lentiCas9-Blast (Addgene #52962) or otherwise with cell lines already expressing Cas9. Browse the full kinome gRNA library at http://www.addgene.org/pooled-library/broadgpp-human-kinome/ or visit http://www.broadinstitute.org/rnai/public/ for detailed protocols and information.
How to cite: TPR gRNA (BRDN0001144880) was a gift from John Doench & David Root (Addgene plasmid # 76870 ; http://n2t.net/addgene:76870 ; RRID:Addgene_76870)
