>Addgene plasmid #76870 | TPR gRNA (BRDN0001144880) | depositor partial sequence | sequence record 144330 | Target Sequence
CTTGGACTTCCATATTACTG
