>Addgene plasmid #76870 | TPR gRNA (BRDN0001144880) | addgene partial sequence | sequence record 186667 | hU6-F
GAAAGTAATAATTTCTTGGGTAGTTTGCAGTTTTAAAATTATGTTTTAAAATGGACTATCATATGCTTAC
CGTAACTTGAAAGTATTTCGATTTCTTGGCTTTATATATCTTGTGGAAAGGACGAAACACCGCTTGGACT
TCCATATTACTGGTTTTAGAGCTAGAAATAGCAAGTTAAAATAAGGCTAGTCCGTTATCAACTTGAAAAA
GTGGCACCGAGTCGGTGCTTTTTTAAGCTTGGCGTAACTAGATCTTGAGACAAATGGCAGTATTCATCCA
CAATTTTAAAAGAAAAGGGGGGATTGGGGGGTACAGTGCAGGGGAAAGAATAGTAGACATAATAGCAACA
GACATACAAACTAAAGAATTACAAAAACAAATTACAAAAATTCAAAATTTTCGGGTTTATTACAGGGACA
GCAGAGATCCACTTTGGCGCCGGCTCGAGGGGGCCCGGGTGCAAAGATGGATAAAGTTTTAAACAGAGAG
GAATCTTTGCAGCTAATGGACCTTCTAGGTCTTGAAAGGAGTGGGAATTGGCTCCGGTGCCCGTCAGTGG
GCAGAGCGCA
